>Addgene plasmid #151994 | pGBW-m4133206 | depositor full sequence | sequence record 295006 | Full Sequence
CACCATGTACTCATTCGTTTCGGAAGAGACAGGTACGTTAATAGTTAATAGCGTACTTCTTTTTCTTGCT
TTCGTGGTATTCTTGCTAGTTACACTAGCCATCCTTACTGCGCTTCGATTGTGTGCGTACTGCTGCAATA
TTGTTAACGTGAGTCTTGTAAAACCTTCTTTTTACGTTTACTCTCGTGTTAAAAATCTGAATTCTTCTAG
AGTTCCTGATCTTCTGGTCGAAAACCTTTACTTTCAGTCGGGACGGCGAATCCCGGGGCTGATAAATCCC
TGGAAAAGGAGATGGAAGAAGAACTTTATTGCAGTGTCTGCGGCTAACCGGTTCAAAAAGATCAGTTCAA
GCGGCGCCCTAGATTACGACATTCCTACGACCGCCTCCGAGAATCTCTATTTCCAGGGTGAATTTGGCTT
GGCACAACATGACGAGGCCGTCGATAACAAGTTTAATAAAGAACAGCAGAACGCTTTCTATGAGATCCTT
CACTTACCAAATCTGAACGAAGAGCAACGCAACGCTTTCATTCAGAGCCTGAAAGACGATCCCTCGCAGT
CTGCAAATCTCCTGGCCGAAGCCAAGAAGCTGAATGACGCACAGGCTCCAAAAGTTGATAACAAGTTTAA
CAAGGAGCAGCAGAATGCTTTCTACGAGATATTGCACCTTCCTAATCTGAATGAGGAACAAAGAAATGCA
TTTATCCAGTCCCTAAAAGACGATCCATCACAGAGTGCCAACCTGCTTGCGGAAGCCAAAAAGCTCAATG
ATGCCCAGGCCCCGAAAGTAGACGCGAACCATCAATAAGGATCCGCAGGCCTCTGCTAGCTTGACTGACT
GAGATACAGCGTACCTTCAGCTCACAGACATGATAAGATACATTGATGAGTTTGGACAAACCACAACTAG
AATGCAGTGAAAAAAATGCTTTATTTGTGAAATTTGTGATGCTATTGCTTTATTTGTAACCATTATAAGC
TGCAATAAACAAGTTAACAACAACAATTGCATTCATTTTATGTTTCAGGTTCAGGGGGAGGTGTGGGAGG
TTTTTTAAAGCAAGTAAAACCTCTACAAATGTGGTATTGGCCCATCTCTATCGGTATCGTAGCATAACCC
CTTGGGGCCTCTAAACGGGTCTTGAGGGGTTTTTTGTGCCCCTCGGGCCGGATTGCTATCTACCGGCATT
GGCGCAGAAAAAAATGCCTGATGCGACGCTGCGCGTCTTATACTCCCACATATGCCAGATTCAGCAACGG
ATACGGCTTCCCCAACTTGCCCACTTCCATACGTGTCCTCCTTACCAGAAATTTATCCTTAAGGTCGTCA
GCTATCCTGCAGGCGATCTCTCGATTTCGATCAAGACATTCCTTTAATGGTCTTTTCTGGACACCACTAG
GGGTCAGAAGTAGTTCATCAAACTTTCTTCCCTCCCTAATCTCATTGGTTACCTTGGGCTATCGAAACTT
AATTAACCAGTCAAGTCAGCTACTTGGCGAGATCGACTTGTCTGGGTTTCGACTACGCTCAGAATTGCGT
CAGTCAAGTTCGATCTGGTCCTTGCTATTGCACCCGTTCTCCGATTACGAGTTTCATTTAAATCATGTGA
GCAAAAGGCCAGCAAAAGGCCAGGAACCGTAAAAAGGCCGCGTTGCTGGCGTTTTTCCATAGGCTCCGCC
CCCCTGACGAGCATCACAAAAATCGACGCTCAAGTCAGAGGTGGCGAAACCCGACAGGACTATAAAGATA
CCAGGCGTTTCCCCCTGGAAGCTCCCTCGTGCGCTCTCCTGTTCCGACCCTGCCGCTTACCGGATACCTG
TCCGCCTTTCTCCCTTCGGGAAGCGTGGCGCTTTCTCATAGCTCACGCTGTAGGTATCTCAGTTCGGTGT
AGGTCGTTCGCTCCAAGCTGGGCTGTGTGCACGAACCCCCCGTTCAGCCCGACCGCTGCGCCTTATCCGG
TAACTATCGTCTTGAGTCCAACCCGGTAAGACACGACTTATCGCCACTGGCAGCAGCCACTGGTAACAGG
ATTAGCAGAGCGAGGTATGTAGGCGGTGCTACAGAGTTCTTGAAGTGGTGGCCTAACTACGGCTACACTA
GAAGAACAGTATTTGGTATCTGCGCTCTGCTGAAGCCAGTTACCTTCGGAAAAAGAGTTGGTAGCTCTTG
ATCCGGCAAACAAACCACCGCTGGTAGCGGTGGTTTTTTTGTTTGCAAGCAGCAGATTACGCGCAGAAAA
AAAGGATCTCAAGAAGATCCTTTGATCTTTTCTACGGGGTCTGACGCTCAGTGGAACGAAAACTCACGTT
AAGGGATTTTGGTCATGAGATTATCAAAAAGGATCTTCACCTAGATCCTTTTAAATTAAAAATGAAGTTT
TAAATCAATCTAAAGTATATATGAGTAAACTTGGTCTGACAGTTACCAATGCTTAATCAGTGAGGCACCT
ATCTCAGCGATCTGTCTATTTCGTTCATCCATAGTTGCATTTAAATTTCCGAACTCTCCAAGGCCCTCGT
CGGAAAATCTTCAAACCTTTCGTCCGATCCATCTTGCAGGCTACCTCTCGAACGAACTATCGCAAGTCTC
TTGGCCGGCCTTGCGCCTTGGCTATTGCTTGGCAGCGCCTATCGCCAGGTATTACTCCAATCCCGAATAT
CCGAGATCGGGATCACCCGAGAGAAGTTCAACCTACATCCTCAATCCCGATCTATCCGAGATCCGAGGAA
TATCGAAATCGGGGCGCGCCTGGCCTCCGCGCCGGGTTTTGGCGCCTCCCGCGGGCGCCCCCCTCGTCAC
GGCGAGCGCTGCCACGTCAGACGAAGGGCGCAGGAGCGTCCTGATCCTTCCGCCCGGACGCTCAGGACAG
CGGCCCGCTGCTCATAAGACTCGGCCTTAGAACCCCAGTATCAGCAGAAGGACATTTTAGGACGGGACTT
GGGTGACTCTAGGGCACTGGTTTTCTTTCCAGAGAGCGGAACAGGCGAGGAAAAGTAGTCCCTTCTCGGC
GATTCTGCGGAGGGATCTCCGTGGGGCGGTGAACGCCGATGATTATATAAGGACGCGCCGGGTGTGGCAC
AGCTAGTTCCGTCGCAGCCGGGATTTGGGTCGCGGTTCTTGTTTGTGGATCGCTGTGATCGTCACTTGGT
GAGTAGCGGGCTGCTGGGCTGGCCGGGGCTTTCGTGGCCGCCGGGCCGCTCGGTGGGACGGAAGCGTGTG
GAGAGACCGCCAAGGGCTGTAGTCTGGGTCCGCGAGCAAGGTTGCCCTGAACTGGGGGTTGGGGGGAGCG
CAGCAAAATGGCGGCTGTTCCCGAGTCTTGAATGGAAGACGCTTGTGAGGCGGGCTGTGAGGTCGTTGAA
ACAAGGTGGGGGGCATGGTGGGCGGCAAGAACCCAAGGTCTTGAGCCCTTCGCTAATGCGGGAAAGCTCT
TATTCGGGTGAGATGGGCTGGGCACCATCTGGGGACCCTGACGTGAAGTTTGTCACTGACTGGAGAACTC
GGTTTGTCGTCTGTTGCGGGGGCGGCAGTTATGGCGGTGCCGTTGGGCAGTGCACCCGTACCTTTGGGAG
CGCGCGCCCTCGTCGTGTCGTGACGTCACCCGTTCTGTTGGCTTATAATGCAGGGTGGGGCCACCTGCCG
GTAGGTGTGCGGTAGGCTTTTCTCCGTCGCAGGACGCAGGGTTCGGGCCTAGGGTAGGCTCTCCTGAATC
GACAGGCGCCGGACCTCTGGTGAGGGGAGGGATAAGTGAGGCGTCAGTTTCTTTGGTCGGTTTTATGTAC
CTATCTTCTTAAGTAGCTGAAGCTCCGGTTTTGAACTATGCGCTCGGGGTTGGCGAGTGTGTTTTGTGAA
GTTTTTTAGGCACCTTTTGAAATGTAATCATTTGGGTCAATATGTAATTTTCAGTGTTAGACTTGTAAAT
TGTCCGCTAAATTCTGGCCGTTTTTGGCTTTTTTGTTAGACAACATGGGTAAAAAGCCTGAACTCACCGC
GACGTCTGTCGAGAAGTTTCTGATCGAAAAGTTCGACAGCGTCTCCGACCTGATGCAGCTCTCGGAGGGC
GAAGAATCTCGTGCTTTCAGCTTCGATGTAGGAGGGCGTGGATATGTCCTGCGGGTAAATAGCTGCGCCG
ATGGTTTCTACAAAGATCGTTATGTTTATCGGCACTTTGCATCCGCCGCGCTCCCGATTCCGGAAGTGCT
TGACATTGGGGAGTTCAGCGAGAGCCTGACCTATTGCATCTCCCGCCGTGCACAGGGTGTCACGTTGCAA
GACCTGCCTGAAACCGAACTGCCCGCTGTTCTGCAGCCGGTCGCGGAGGCAATGGATGCCATCGCTGCCG
CCGATCTTAGCCAGACGAGCGGGTTCGGCCCATTCGGACCGCAAGGAATCGGTCAATACACTACATGGCG
TGATTTCATATGCGCGATTGCTGATCCCCATGTGTATCACTGGCAAACTGTGATGGACGACACCGTCAGT
GCGTCCGTCGCGCAGGCTCTCGATGAGCTGATGCTTTGGGCCGAGGACTGCCCCGAAGTCCGGCACCTCG
TGCACGCGGATTTCGGCTCCAACAATGTCCTGACGGACAATGGCCGCATAACAGCGGTCATTGACTGGAG
CGAGGCGATGTTCGGGGATTCCCAATACGAGGTCGCCAACATCTTCTTCTGGAGGCCGTGGTTGGCTTGT
ATGGAGCAGCAGACGCGCTACTTCGAGCGGAGGCATCCGGAGCTTGCAGGATCGCCCCGGCTCCGGGCGT
ATATGCTCCGCATTGGTCTTGACCAACTCTATCAGAGCTTGGTTGACGGCAATTTCGATGATGCAGCTTG
GGCGCAGGGTCGATGCGACGCAATCGTCCGATCCGGAGCCGGGACTGTCGGGCGTACACAAATCGCCCGC
AGAAGCGCCGCCGTCTGGACCGATGGCTGTGTAGAAGTACTCGCCGATAGTGGAAACCGACGCCCCAGCA
CTCGTCCGAGGGCAAAGGAATAAGCTAGTATGTAAGCCTAGTCTTAGATAATAAAATCGCTATCCATCGA
AGATGGATGTGTGTTGGTTTTTTGTGTGTGTAACGCTAGGCGCGCCTGGTGTACCGAGAACGATCCTCTC
AGTGCGAGTCTCGACGATCCATATCGTTGCTTGGCAGTCAGCCAGTCGGAATCCAGCTTGGGACCCAGGA
AGTCCAATCGTCAGATATTGTACTCAAGCCTGGTCACGGCAGCGTACCGATCTGTTTAAACCTAGATATT
GATAGTCTGATCGGTCAACGTATAATCGAGTCCTAGCTTTTGCAAACATCTATCAAGAGACAGGATCAGC
AGGAGGCTTTCGCATGAGTATTCAACATTTCCGTGTCGCCCTTATTCCCTTTTTTGCGGCATTTTGCCTT
CCTGTTTTTGCTCACCCAGAAACGCTGGTGAAAGTAAAAGATGCTGAAGATCAGTTGGGTGCGCGAGTGG
GTTACATCGAACTGGATCTCAACAGCGGTAAGATCCTTGAGAGTTTTCGCCCCGAAGAACGCTTTCCAAT
GATGAGCACTTTTAAAGTTCTGCTATGTGGCGCGGTATTATCCCGTATTGACGCCGGGCAAGAGCAACTC
GGTCGCCGCATACACTATTCTCAGAATGACTTGGTTGAGTATTCACCAGTCACAGAAAAGCATCTTACGG
ATGGCATGACAGTAAGAGAATTATGCAGTGCTGCCATAACCATGAGTGATAACACTGCGGCCAACTTACT
TCTGACAACGATTGGAGGACCGAAGGAGCTAACCGCTTTTTTGCACAACATGGGGGATCATGTAACTCGC
CTTGATCGTTGGGAACCGGAGCTGAATGAAGCCATACCAAACGACGAGCGTGACACCACGATGCCTGTAG
CAATGGCAACAACCTTGCGTAAACTATTAACTGGCGAACTACTTACTCTAGCTTCCCGGCAACAGTTGAT
AGACTGGATGGAGGCGGATAAAGTTGCAGGACCACTTCTGCGCTCGGCCCTTCCGGCTGGCTGGTTTATT
GCTGATAAATCTGGAGCCGGTGAGCGTGGGTCTCGCGGTATCATTGCAGCACTGGGGCCAGATGGTAAGC
CCTCCCGTATCGTAGTTATCTACACGACGGGGAGTCAGGCAACTATGGATGAACGAAATAGACAGATCGC
TGAGATAGGTGCCTCACTGATTAAGCATTGGTAACCGATTCTAGGTGCATTGGCGCAGAAAAAAATGCCT
GATGCGACGCTGCGCGTCTTATACTCCCACATATGCCAGATTCAGCAACGGATACGGCTTCCCCAACTTG
CCCACTTCCATACGTGTCCTCCTTACCAGAAATTTATCCTTAAGATCGTTTAAACTCGACTCTGGCTCTA
TCGAATCTCCGTCGTTTCGAGCTTACGCGAACAGCCGTGGCGCTCATTTGCTCGTCGGGCATCGAATCTC
GTCAGCTATCGTCAGCTTACCTTTTTGGCAGCGATCGCGGCTCCCGACATCTTGGACCATTAGCTCCACA
GGTATCTTCTTCCCTCTAGTGGTCATAACAGCAGCTTCAGCTACCTCTCAATTCAAAAAACCCCTCAAGA
CCCGTTTAGAGGCCCCAAGGGGTTATGCTATCAATCGTTGCGTTACACACACAAAAAACCAACACACATC
CATCTTCGATGGATAGCGATTTTATTATCTAACTGCTGATCGAGTGTAGCCAGATCTAGTAATCAATTAC
GGGGTCATTAGTTCATAGCCCATATATGGAGTTCCGCGTTACATAACTTACGGTAAATGGCCCGCCTGGC
TGACCGCCCAACGACCCCCGCCCATTGACGTCAATAATGACGTATGTTCCCATAGTAACGCCAATAGGGA
CTTTCCATTGACGTCAATGGGTGGAGTATTTACGGTAAACTGCCCACTTGGCAGTACATCAAGTGTATCA
TATGCCAAGTACGCCCCCTATTGACGTCAATGACGGTAAATGGCCCGCCTGGCATTATGCCCAGTACATG
ACCTTATGGGACTTTCCTACTTGGCAGTACATCTACGTATTAGTCATCGCTATTACCATGCTGATGCGGT
TTTGGCAGTACATCAATGGGCGTGGATAGCGGTTTGACTCACGGGGATTTCCAAGTCTCCACCCCATTGA
CGTCAATGGGAGTTTGTTTTGGCACCAAAATCAACGGGACTTTCCAAAATGTCGTAACAACTCCGCCCCA
TTGACGCAAATGGGCGGTAGGCGTGTACGGTGGGAGGTCTATATAAGCAGAGCTGGTTTAGTGAACCGTC
AGATCAGATCTTTGTCGATCCTACCATCCACTCGACACACCCGCCAGCGGCCGC
Features (pLannotate 1.2.2; 21 found; start..end, strand, type, name):
      5..229     +  CDS            E: VEMP_SARS2 - Experimental evidence at protein level: Swiss-Prot protein existence level 1. Plays a central role in virus morphogenesis and assembly. Acts as a viroporin and self-assembles in host membranes forming pentameric protein-lipid pores that allow ion transport. Also plays a role in the induction of apoptosis (By similarity). Regulates the localization of S protein at cis-Golgi, the place of virus budding (PubMed:33229438). May act by slowing down the cell secretory pathway (PubMed:33229438). May interfere with tight-junction stability by interacting with host MPP5. This would result i
    284..361     +  CDS            MYLK2 (fragment): MYLK2_HUMAN - Experimental evidence at protein level: Swiss-Prot protein existence level 1. Implicated in the level of global muscle contraction and cardiac function. Phosphorylates a specific serine in the N-terminus of a myosin light chain. From Homo sapiens (Human).
    443..793     +  CDS            spa (fragment): SPA_STAAU - Experimental evidence at protein level: Swiss-Prot protein existence level 1. Plays a role in the inhibition of the host innate and adaptive immune responses. Possesses five immunoglobulin-binding domains that capture both the fragment crystallizable region (Fc region) and the Fab region (part of Ig that identifies antigen) of immunoglobulins (By similarity). In turn, Staphylococcus aureus is protected from phagocytic killing via inhibition of Ig Fc region. In addition, the host elicited B-cell response is prevented due to a decrease of antibody-secreting cell proliferation that en
    874..995     -  polyA_signal   SV40 poly(A) signal: SV40 polyadenylation signal
   1018..1087    -  CDS            large T antigen (fragment): large T antigen from SV40 (simian virus 40)
   1110..1156    +  terminator     T7 terminator: transcription terminator for bacteriophage T7 RNA polymerase
   1186..1322    +  terminator     rrnG terminator: transcription terminator from the E. coli ribosomal RNA rrnG operon (Albrechtsen et al., 1991)
   1367..1438    +  misc_feature   3' β-globin insulator: insulator downstream of the human β-globin locus (Farrell et al., 2002)
   1664..2252    -  rep_origin     ori: high-copy-number ColE1/pMB1/pBR322/pUC origin of replication
   2424..2488    -  CDS            bla(M) (fragment): β-lactamase lacking the signal sequence; bla(M); allows cytosolic expression of β-lactamase
   2752..3961    +  promoter       UbC promoter: human ubiquitin C promoter
   3971..4992    +  CDS            HygR (fragment): hygromycin B phosphotransferase confers resistance to hygromycin
   5020..5068    +  polyA_signal   poly(A) signal: synthetic polyadenylation signal
   5334..6194    +  CDS            AmpR: β-lactamase; bla; confers resistance to ampicillin, carbenicillin, and related antibiotics
   6207..6343    +  terminator     rrnG terminator: transcription terminator from the E. coli ribosomal RNA rrnG operon (Albrechtsen et al., 1991)
   6488..6559    +  misc_feature   5' β-globin insulator: insulator upstream of the human β-globin locus (Farrell et al., 2002)
   6564..6610    -  terminator     T7 terminator: transcription terminator for bacteriophage T7 RNA polymerase
   6628..6676    -  polyA_signal   poly(A) signal: synthetic polyadenylation signal
   6757..7060    +  enhancer       CMV enhancer: human cytomegalovirus immediate early enhancer
   7133..7150    -  promoter       CMV promoter (fragment): human cytomegalovirus (CMV) immediate early promoter
   7213..7264    +  promoter       CMVd2 promoter: truncated human cytomegalovirus (CMV) immediate early promoter that yields moderately reduced expression relative to the full-length promoter
