[The description below was written by a language model from this plasmid's Addgene catalogue record and pLannotate feature annotations shown in this document.]
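Description:
pGBW-m4133206 is a mammalian expression plasmid built on the pTwist_CMV_Hygro_6 backbone that carries the wild-type envelope (E) protein of SARS-CoV-2. The annotated full sequence is about 7.3 kb. It is propagated in E. coli as a high-copy plasmid through a ColE1/pUC-type origin with ampicillin selection (AmpR, β-lactamase). For selection in mammalian cells it carries a separate cassette in which the human ubiquitin C promoter drives hygromycin B phosphotransferase, ending in a synthetic poly(A) signal.

The E open reading frame sits downstream of the CMV immediate-early enhancer and promoter elements, which wrap around the origin of the circular sequence map. It is fused at its C terminus to a backbone-encoded, TEV-cleavable tandem affinity purification (TAP) tag. The feature table is consistent with this. A short fragment matching myosin light chain kinase 2 most likely corresponds to a calmodulin-binding peptide, and a longer fragment of Staphylococcus aureus protein A supplies the IgG-binding domains. In a classical TAP design these two modules allow sequential affinity capture, with TEV cleavage releasing the bait from IgG resin between steps. An SV40 polyadenylation signal is annotated downstream of the tag, though on the opposite strand. The expression unit is flanked by short β-globin insulator elements, and the backbone also carries bacterial rrnG and T7 terminators that help isolate the cassettes from read-through transcription.

E is a small viroporin involved in virion assembly and budding. The record states only that the plasmid is for mammalian expression of E, but the tag arrangement would suit purification of the protein or recovery of host interaction partners from transfected cells, with hygromycin allowing stable selection.
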