Addgene plasmid #151994: pGBW-m4133206
Purpose: Mammalian expression plasmid for SARS-CoV-2 E (envelope)
Depositing lab: Ginkgo Bioworks & Benjie Chen. Depositing organization: Ginkgo Bioworks.
Backbone
  Vector backbone: pTwist_CMV_Hygro_6
  Backbone size w/o insert (bp): 6525
  Vector type: Mammalian Expression
  Selectable markers: Hygromycin
Growth in bacteria
  Bacterial resistance: Ampicillin, 100 μg/mL
  Growth temperature: 37°C
  Growth strain: DH5alpha
  Copy number: High Copy
Gene/Insert
  Gene/Insert name: SARS-CoV-2 E (envelope) (alt names: envelope protein; E protein)
  Species: Severe acute respiratory syndrome coronavirus 2
  Insert size (bp): 221
  Mutation: wt
  Entrez Gene: E (a.k.a. GU280_gp04)
  Promoter: CMV
  Tag / fusion protein: Cleavable TEV;TapTag (C terminal on backbone)
  Cloning method: Unknown
Resource information
  A portion of this plasmid was derived from a plasmid made by: GinkgoBioworks
Depositor comments: NCBI reference sequence: YP_009724392.1
How to cite: pGBW-m4133206 was a gift from Ginkgo Bioworks & Benjie Chen (Addgene plasmid # 151994 ; http://n2t.net/addgene:151994 ; RRID:Addgene_151994)
